>Addgene plasmid #132475 | pCREB5.1.0-gDNA | addgene full sequence | sequence record 267192 | Addgene NGS Result
TAGAGCTAGAAATAGCAAGTTAAAATAAGGCTAGTCCGTTATCAACTTGAAAAAGTGGCACCGAGTCGGT
GCTTTTTTGTTTTAGAGCTAGAAATAGCAAGTTAAAATAAGGCTAGTCCGTTTTTAGCGCGTGCGCCAAT
TCTGCAGACAAATGGCTCTAGAGGTACCCGTTACATAACTTACGGTAAATGGCCCGCCTGGCTGACCGCC
CAACGACCCCCGCCCATTGACGTCAATAGTAACGCCAATAGGGACTTTCCATTGACGTCAATGGGTGGAG
TATTTACGGTAAACTGCCCACTTGGCAGTACATCAAGTGTATCATATGCCAAGTACGCCCCCTATTGACG
TCAATGACGGTAAATGGCCCGCCTGGCATTGTGCCCAGTACATGACCTTATGGGACTTTCCTACTTGGCA
GTACATCTACGTATTAGTCATCGCTATTACCATGGTCGAGGTGAGCCCCACGTTCTGCTTCACTCTCCCC
ATCTCCCCCCCCTCCCCACCCCCAATTTTGTATTTATTTATTTTTTAATTATTTTGTGCAGCGATGGGGG
CGGGGGGGGGGGGGGGGCGCGCGCCAGGCGGGGCGGGGCGGGGCGAGGGGCGGGGCGGGGCGAGGCGGAG
AGGTGCGGCGGCAGCCAATCAGAGCGGCGCGCTCCGAAAGTTTCCTTTTATGGCGAGGCGGCGGCGGCGG
CGGCCCTATAAAAAGCGAAGCGCGCGGCGGGCGGGAGTCGCTGCGCGCTGCCTTCGCCCCGTGCCCCGCT
CCGCCGCCGCCTCGCGCCGCCCGCCCCGGCTCTGACTGACCGCGTTACTCCCACAGGTGAGCGGGCGGGA
CGGCCCTTCTCCTCCGGGCTGTAATTAGCTGAGCAAGAGGTAAGGGTTTAAGGGATGGTTGGTTGGTGGG
GTATTAATGTTTAATTACCTGGAGCACCTGCCTGAAATCACTTTTTTTCAGGTTGGACCGGTGCCACCAT
GGACTATAAGGACCACGACGGAGACTACAAGGATCATGATATTGATTACAAAGACGATGACGATAAGATG
GCCCCAAAGAAGAAGCGGAAGGTCGGTATCCACGGAGTCCCAGCAGCCGACAAGAAGTACAGCATCGGCC
TGGACATCGGCACCAACTCTGTGGGCTGGGCCGTGATCACCGACGAGTACAAGGTGCCCAGCAAGAAATT
CAAGGTGCTGGGCAACACCGACCGGCACAGCATCAAGAAGAACCTGATCGGAGCCCTGCTGTTCGACAGC
GGCGAAACAGCCGAGGCCACCCGGCTGAAGAGAACCGCCAGAAGAAGATACACCAGACGGAAGAACCGGA
TCTGCTATCTGCAAGAGATCTTCAGCAACGAGATGGCCAAGGTGGACGACAGCTTCTTCCACAGACTGGA
AGAGTCCTTCCTGGTGGAAGAGGATAAGAAGCACGAGCGGCACCCCATCTTCGGCAACATCGTGGACGAG
GTGGCCTACCACGAGAAGTACCCCACCATCTACCACCTGAGAAAGAAACTGGTGGACAGCACCGACAAGG
CCGACCTGCGGCTGATCTATCTGGCCCTGGCCCACATGATCAAGTTCCGGGGCCACTTCCTGATCGAGGG
CGACCTGAACCCCGACAACAGCGACGTGGACAAGCTGTTCATCCAGCTGGTGCAGACCTACAACCAGCTG
TTCGAGGAAAACCCCATCAACGCCAGCGGCGTGGACGCCAAGGCCATCCTGTCTGCCAGACTGAGCAAGA
GCAGACGGCTGGAAAATCTGATCGCCCAGCTGCCCGGCGAGAAGAAGAATGGCCTGTTCGGAAACCTGAT
TGCCCTGAGCCTGGGCCTGACCCCCAACTTCAAGAGCAACTTCGACCTGGCCGAGGATGCCAAACTGCAG
CTGAGCAAGGACACCTACGACGACGACCTGGACAACCTGCTGGCCCAGATCGGCGACCAGTACGCCGACC
TGTTTCTGGCCGCCAAGAACCTGTCCGACGCCATCCTGCTGAGCGACATCCTGAGAGTGAACACCGAGAT
CACCAAGGCCCCCCTGAGCGCCTCTATGATCAAGAGATACGACGAGCACCACCAGGACCTGACCCTGCTG
AAAGCTCTCGTGCGGCAGCAGCTGCCTGAGAAGTACAAAGAGATTTTCTTCGACCAGAGCAAGAACGGCT
ACGCCGGCTACATTGACGGCGGAGCCAGCCAGGAAGAGTTCTACAAGTTCATCAAGCCCATCCTGGAAAA
GATGGACGGCACCGAGGAACTGCTCGTGAAGCTGAACAGAGAGGACCTGCTGCGGAAGCAGCGGACCTTC
GACAACGGCAGCATCCCCCACCAGATCCACCTGGGAGAGCTGCACGCCATTCTGCGGCGGCAGGAAGATT
TTTACCCATTCCTGAAGGACAACCGGGAAAAGATCGAGAAGATCCTGACCTTCCGCATCCCCTACTACGT
GGGCCCTCTGGCCAGGGGAAACAGCAGATTCGCCTGGATGACCAGAAAGAGCGAGGAAACCATCACCCCC
TGGAACTTCGAGGAAGTGGTGGACAAGGGCGCTTCCGCCCAGAGCTTCATCGAGCGGATGACCAACTTCG
ATAAGAACCTGCCCAACGAGAAGGTGCTGCCCAAGCACAGCCTGCTGTACGAGTACTTCACCGTGTATAA
CGAGCTGACCAAAGTGAAATACGTGACCGAGGGAATGAGAAAGCCCGCCTTCCTGAGCGGCGAGCAGAAA
AAGGCCATCGTGGACCTGCTGTTCAAGACCAACCGGAAAGTGACCGTGAAGCAGCTGAAAGAGGACTACT
TCAAGAAAATCGAGTGCTTCGACTCCGTGGAAATCTCCGGCGTGGAAGATCGGTTCAACGCCTCCCTGGG
CACATACCACGATCTGCTGAAAATTATCAAGGACAAGGACTTCCTGGACAATGAGGAAAACGAGGACATT
CTGGAAGATATCGTGCTGACCCTGACACTGTTTGAGGACAGAGAGATGATCGAGGAACGGCTGAAAACCT
ATGCCCACCTGTTCGACGACAAAGTGATGAAGCAGCTGAAGCGGCGGAGATACACCGGCTGGGGCAGGCT
GAGCCGGAAGCTGATCAACGGCATCCGGGACAAGCAGTCCGGCAAGACAATCCTGGATTTCCTGAAGTCC
GACGGCTTCGCCAACAGAAACTTCATGCAGCTGATCCACGACGACAGCCTGACCTTTAAAGAGGACATCC
AGAAAGCCCAGGTGTCCGGCCAGGGCGATAGCCTGCACGAGCACATTGCCAATCTGGCCGGCAGCCCCGC
CATTAAGAAGGGCATCCTGCAGACAGTGAAGGTGGTGGACGAGCTCGTGAAAGTGATGGGCCGGCACAAG
CCCGAGAACATCGTGATCGAAATGGCCAGAGAGAACCAGACCACCCAGAAGGGACAGAAGAACAGCCGCG
AGAGAATGAAGCGGATCGAAGAGGGCATCAAAGAGCTGGGCAGCCAGATCCTGAAAGAACACCCCGTGGA
AAACACCCAGCTGCAGAACGAGAAGCTGTACCTGTACTACCTGCAGAATGGGCGGGATATGTACGTGGAC
CAGGAACTGGACATCAACCGGCTGTCCGACTACGATGTGGACCATATCGTGCCTCAGAGCTTTCTGAAGG
ACGACTCCATCGACAACAAGGTGCTGACCAGAAGCGACAAGAACCGGGGCAAGAGCGACAACGTGCCCTC
CGAAGAGGTCGTGAAGAAGATGAAGAACTACTGGCGGCAGCTGCTGAACGCCAAGCTGATTACCCAGAGA
AAGTTCGACAATCTGACCAAGGCCGAGAGAGGCGGCCTGAGCGAACTGGATAAGGCCGGCTTCATCAAGA
GACAGCTGGTGGAAACCCGGCAGATCACAAAGCACGTGGCACAGATCCTGGACTCCCGGATGAACACTAA
GTACGACGAGAATGACAAGCTGATCCGGGAAGTGAAAGTGATCACCCTGAAGTCCAAGCTGGTGTCCGAT
TTCCGGAAGGATTTCCAGTTTTACAAAGTGCGCGAGATCAACAACTACCACCACGCCCACGACGCCTACC
TGAACGCCGTCGTGGGAACCGCCCTGATCAAAAAGTACCCTAAGCTGGAAAGCGAGTTCGTGTACGGCGA
CTACAAGGTGTACGACGTGCGGAAGATGATCGCCAAGAGCGAGCAGGAAATCGGCAAGGCTACCGCCAAG
TACTTCTTCTACAGCAACATCATGAACTTTTTCAAGACCGAGATTACCCTGGCCAACGGCGAGATCCGGA
AGCGGCCTCTGATCGAGACAAACGGCGAAACCGGGGAGATCGTGTGGGATAAGGGCCGGGATTTTGCCAC
CGTGCGGAAAGTGCTGAGCATGCCCCAAGTGAATATCGTGAAAAAGACCGAGGTGCAGACAGGCGGCTTC
AGCAAAGAGTCTATCCTGCCCAAGAGGAACAGCGATAAGCTGATCGCCAGAAAGAAGGACTGGGACCCTA
AGAAGTACGGCGGCTTCGACAGCCCCACCGTGGCCTATTCTGTGCTGGTGGTGGCCAAAGTGGAAAAGGG
CAAGTCCAAGAAACTGAAGAGTGTGAAAGAGCTGCTGGGGATCACCATCATGGAAAGAAGCAGCTTCGAG
AAGAATCCCATCGACTTTCTGGAAGCCAAGGGCTACAAAGAAGTGAAAAAGGACCTGATCATCAAGCTGC
CTAAGTACTCCCTGTTCGAGCTGGAAAACGGCCGGAAGAGAATGCTGGCCTCTGCCGGCGAACTGCAGAA
GGGAAACGAACTGGCCCTGCCCTCCAAATATGTGAACTTCCTGTACCTGGCCAGCCACTATGAGAAGCTG
AAGGGCTCCCCCGAGGATAATGAGCAGAAACAGCTGTTTGTGGAACAGCACAAGCACTACCTGGACGAGA
TCATCGAGCAGATCAGCGAGTTCTCCAAGAGAGTGATCCTGGCCGACGCTAATCTGGACAAAGTGCTGTC
CGCCTACAACAAGCACCGGGATAAGCCCATCAGAGAGCAGGCCGAGAATATCATCCACCTGTTTACCCTG
ACCAATCTGGGAGCCCCTGCCGCCTTCAAGTACTTTGACACCACCATCGACCGGAAGAGGTACACCAGCA
CCAAAGAGGTGCTGGACGCCACCCTGATCCACCAGAGCATCACCGGCCTGTACGAGACACGGATCGACCT
GTCTCAGCTGGGAGGCGACAAAAGGCCGGCGGCCACGAAAAAGGCCGGCCAGGCAAAAAAGAAAAAGTAA
GAATTCCTAGAGCTCGCTGATCAGCCTCGACTGTGCCTTCTAGTTGCCAGCCATCTGTTGTTTGCCCCTC
CCCCGTGCCTTCCTTGACCCTGGAAGGTGCCACTCCCACTGTCCTTTCCTAATAAAATGAGGAAATTGCA
TCGCATTGTCTGAGTAGGTGTCATTCTATTCTGGGGGGTGGGGTGGGGCAGGACAGCAAGGGGGAGGATT
GGGAAGAGAATAGCAGGCATGCTGGGGAGCGGCCGCAGGAACCCCTAGTGATGGAGTTGGCCACTCCCTC
TCTGCGCGCTCGCTCGCTCACTGAGGCCGGGCGACCAAAGGTCGCCCGACGCCCGGGCTTTGCCCGGGCG
GCCTCAGTGAGCGAGCGAGCGCGCAGCTGCCTGCAGGGGCGCCTGATGCGGTATTTTCTCCTTACGCATC
TGTGCGGTATTTCACACCGCATA
[95 nt withheld, positions 5694-5788]
T
[46 nt withheld, positions 5790-5835]
C
[141 nt withheld, positions 5837-5977]
CCTTTGACGTTGGAGTCCACGTTCTTT
[37 nt withheld, positions 6005-6041]
ACTCTATCTCGGGCTATTCTTTTGATTTATAAGGGATTTTGCCGATTTCGGTCTATTGGTTAAAAAATGA
GCTGATTTAACAAAAATTTAACGCGAATTTTAACAAAATATTAACGTTTACAATTTTATGGTGCACTCTC
AGTACAATCTGCTCTGATGCCGCATAGTTAAGCCAGCCCCGACACCCGCCAACACCCGCTGACGCGCCCT
GACGGGCTTGTCTGCTCCCGGCATCCGCTTACAGACAAGCTGTGACCGTCTCCGGGAGCTGCATGTGTCA
GAGGTTTTCACCGTCATCACCGAAACGCGCGAGACGAAAGGGCCTCGTGATACGCCTATTTTTATAGGTT
AATGTCATGATAATAATGGTTTCTTAGACGTCAGGTGGCACTTTTCGGGGAAATGTGCGCGGAACCCCTA
TTTGTTTATTTTTCTAAATACATTCAAATATGTATCCGCTCATGAGACAATAACCCTGATAAATGCTTCA
ATAATATTGAAAAAGGAAGAGTATGAGTATTCAACATTTCCGTGTCGCCCTTATTCCCTTTTTTGCGGCA
TTTTGCCTTCCTGTTTTTGCTCACCCAGAAACGCTGGTGAAAGTAAAAGATGCTGAAGATCAGTTGGGTG
CACGAGTGGGTTACATCGAACTGGATCTCAACAGCGGTAAGATCCTTGAGAGTTTTCGCCCCGAAGAACG
TTTTCCAATGATGAGCACTTTTAAAGTTCTGCTATGTGGCGCGGTATTATCCCGTATTGACGCCGGGCAA
GAGCAACTCGGTCGCCGCATACACTATTCTCAGAATGACTTGGTTGAGTACTCACCAGTCACAGAAAAGC
ATCTTACGGATGGCATGACAGTAAGAGAATTATGCAGTGCTGCCATAACCATGAGTGATAACACTGCGGC
CAACTTACTTCTGACAACGATCGGAGGACCGAAGGAGCTAACCGCTTTTTTGCACAACATGGGGGATCAT
GTAACTCGCCTTGATCGTTGGGAACCGGAGCTGAATGAAGCCATACCAAACGACGAGCGTGACACCACGA
TGCCTGTAGCAATGGCAACAACGTTGCGCAAACTATTAACTGGCGAACTACTTACTCTAGCTTCCCGGCA
ACAATTAATAGACTGGATGGAGGCGGATAAAGTTGCAGGACCACTTCTGCGCTCGGCCCTTCCGGCTGGC
TGGTTTATTGCTGATAAATCTGGAGCCGGTGAGCGTGGAAGCCGCGGTATCATTGCAGCACTGGGGCCAG
ATGGTAAGCCCTCCCGTATCGTAGTTATCTACACGACGGGGAGTCAGGCAACTATGGATGAACGAAATAG
ACAGATCGCTGAGATAGGTGCCTCACTGATTAAGCATTGGTAACTGTCAGACCAAGTTTACTCATATATA
CTTTAGATTGATTTAAAACTTCATTTTTAATTTAAAAGGATCTAGGTGAAGATCCTTTTTGATAATCTCA
TGACCAAAATCCCTTAACGTGAGTTTTCGTTCCACTGAGCGTCAGACCCCGTAGAAAAGATCAAAGGATC
TTCTTGAGATCCTTTTTTTCTGCGCGTAATCTGCTGCTTGCAAACAAAAAAACCACCGCTACCAGCGGTG
GTTTGTTTGCCGGATCAAGAGCTACCAACTCTTTTTCCGAAGGTAACTGGCTTCAGCAGAGCGCAGATAC
CAAATACTGTTCTTCTAGTGTAGCCGTAGTTAGGCCACCACTTCAAGAACTCTGTAGCACCGCCTACATA
CCTCGCTCTGCTAATCCTGTTACCAGTGGCTGCTGCCAGTGGCGATAAGTCGTGTCTTACCGGGTTGGAC
TCAAGACGATAGTTACCGGATAAGGCGCAGCGGTCGGGCTGAACGGGGGGTTCGTGCACACAGCCCAGCT
TGGAGCGAACGACCTACACCGAACTGAGATACCTACAGCGTGAGCTATGAGAAAGCGCCACGCTTCCCGA
AGGGAGAAAGGCGGACAGGTATCCGGTAAGCGGCAGGGTCGGAACAGGAGAGCGCACGAGGGAGCTTCCA
GGGGGAAACGCCTGGTATCTTTATAGTCCTGTCGGGTTTCGCCACCTCTGACTTGAGCGTCGATTTTTGT
GATGCTCGTCAGGGGGGCGGAGCCTATGGAAAAACGCCAGCAACGCGGCCTTTTTACGGTTCCTGGCCTT
TTGCTGGCCTTTTGCTCACATGTGAGGGCCTATTTCCCATGATTCCTTCATATTTGCATATACGATACAA
GGCTGTTAGAGAGATAATTGGAATTAATTTGACTGTAAACACAAAGATATTAGTACAAAATACGTGACGT
AGAAAGTAATAATTTCTTGGGTAGTTTGCAGTTTTAAAATTATGTTTTAAAATGGACTATCATATGCTTA
CCGTAACTTGAAAGTATTTCGATTTCTTGGCTTTATATATCTTGTGGAAAGGACGAAACACCGTTAAAAT
GCACCATCAGACCGTTT
Features (pLannotate 1.2.2; 18 found; start..end, strand, type, name):
     79..122     +  misc_RNA       gRNA scaffold (fragment): guide RNA scaffold for the Streptococcus pyogenes CRISPR/Cas9 system
    169..454     +  enhancer       CMV enhancer: human cytomegalovirus immediate early enhancer; contains an 18-bp deletion relative to the standard CMV enhancer
    456..733     +  promoter       chicken β-actin promoter: No description available
    734..961     +  intron         hybrid intron: hybrid between chicken β-actin (CBA) and minute virus of mice (MMV) introns (Gray et al., 2011)
   1099..2700    +  CDS            Cas9(N): N-terminal portion of Streptococcus pyogenes Cas9 (Zetsche et al., 2015)
   2701..5199    +  CDS            Cas9(C): C-terminal portion of Streptococcus pyogenes Cas9 (Zetsche et al., 2015)
   5200..5247    +  CDS            nucleoplasmin NLS: bipartite nuclear localization signal from nucleoplasmin
   5281..5392    +  polyA_signal   bGH poly(A) signal: bovine growth hormone polyadenylation signal
   5497..5637    +  repeat_region  AAV2 ITR: inverted terminal repeat of adeno-associated virus serotype 2 inverted
   5642..5693    -  misc_feature   bom (fragment): basis of mobility region from pBR322
   5712..6167    +  rep_origin     f1 ori (sequence partly withheld): f1 bacteriophage origin of replication; arrow indicates direction of (+) strand synthesis
   6168..6217    -  misc_feature   bom (fragment): basis of mobility region from pBR322
   6319..6354    -  CDS            rop (fragment): Rop protein, which maintains plasmids at low copy number; rop
   6449..6553    +  promoter       AmpR promoter: bla
   6554..7414    +  CDS            AmpR: β-lactamase; bla; confers resistance to ampicillin, carbenicillin, and related antibiotics
   7585..8173    +  rep_origin     ori: high-copy-number ColE1/pMB1/pBR322/pUC origin of replication
   8235..8475    +  promoter       U6 promoter: RNA polymerase III promoter for human U6 snRNA
   8505..72      +  misc_RNA       gRNA scaffold (across the origin): guide RNA scaffold for the Streptococcus pyogenes CRISPR/Cas9 system
