[The description below was written by a language model from this plasmid's Addgene catalogue record and pLannotate feature annotations shown in this document.]
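Description:
pCREB5.1.0-gDNA is a pX330-based CRISPR plasmid that expresses both Streptococcus pyogenes Cas9 and a single guide RNA targeting the human CREB5 gene in mammalian cells. The guide spacer was inserted between the two BbsI sites of the backbone, which were destroyed in cloning, placing it directly downstream of the human U6 RNA polymerase III promoter and upstream of the SpCas9 gRNA scaffold (annotated across the plasmid's numbering origin, with an additional scaffold fragment just after it). The depositor notes that the listed guide sequence includes the PAM only for reference; the PAM is not part of the cloned spacer.

Cas9 is driven by a hybrid CBh-type promoter made of the CMV enhancer, the chicken β-actin promoter and a hybrid CBA/MVM intron. The coding sequence is annotated as contiguous N- and C-terminal portions that together make up the full-length nuclease, followed by a bipartite nucleoplasmin nuclear localization signal and the bovine growth hormone polyadenylation signal. A single AAV2 ITR lies downstream of the cassette as a backbone remnant; with only one annotated, the table gives no indication that the plasmid is meant for AAV packaging. Propagation in E. coli relies on a high-copy ColE1/pUC-type origin and ampicillin resistance (β-lactamase), and an f1 origin is also present.

The stated purpose is to create GFP fusion proteins. This plasmid carries no GFP sequence itself, so it presumably supplies the targeted double-strand break at CREB5, with the tag coming from a separate homology donor that the record does not describe. The position of the cut site within the gene is also not stated.
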