Addgene plasmid #132475: pCREB5.1.0-gDNA
Purpose: CRISPR/Cas9 plasmid to create GFP fusion proteins
Depositing lab: Kevin White. Depositing organization: University of Chicago.
Backbone
  Vector backbone: pX330
  Backbone manufacturer: addgene ID: 42230
  Vector type: CRISPR
Growth in bacteria
  Bacterial resistance: Ampicillin, 100 μg/mL
  Growth temperature: 37°C
  Growth strain: DH5alpha
  Copy number: High Copy
Gene/Insert
  Gene/Insert name: CREB5
  gRNA/shRNA sequence: TTAAAATGCACCATCAGACC TGG
  Species: H. sapiens (human)
  Entrez Gene: CREB5 (a.k.a. CRE-BPA, CREB-5, CREBPA)
  Cloning method: Restriction Enzyme; 5′ cloning site BbsI (destroyed during cloning); 3′ cloning site BbsI (destroyed during cloning)
Terms and licenses: Academic/Nonprofit Terms; Industry Terms: Not Available to Industry
Depositor comments: gRNA sequence also includes uncloned PAM after the space
How to cite: pCREB5.1.0-gDNA was a gift from Kevin White (Addgene plasmid # 132475 ; http://n2t.net/addgene:132475 ; RRID:Addgene_132475)
